Addgene plasmid #230537: AiP1604 - pAAV-AiE2271m-minBG-SYFP2-WPRE3-BGHpA
Purpose: AiE2271m is an enhancer sequence, designed to drive AAV-mediated transgene expression in specific populations of brain cells
Depositing lab: Allen Institute for Brain Science & Bosiljka Tasic. Depositing organization: Allen Institute. Publication: A suite of enhancer AAVs and transgenic mouse lines for genetic access to cortical cell types. Ben-Simon Y, Hooper M, Narayan S, Daigle TL, Dwivedi D, Way SW, Oster A, Stafford DA, Mich JK, Taormina MJ, Martinez RA, Opitz-Araya X, Roth JR, Alexander JR, Allen S, Amster A, Arbuckle J, Ayala A, Baker PM, Bakken TE, Barcelli T, Barta S, Bendrick J, Bertagnolli D, Bielstein C, Bishwakarma P, Bowlus J, Boyer G, Brouner K, Casian B, Casper T, Chakka AB, Chakrabarty R, Chance RK, Chavan S, Clark M, Colbert K, Collman F, Daniel S, Departee M, DiValentin P, Donadio N, Dotson N, Egdorf T, Fliss T, Gabitto M, Garcia J, Gary A, Gasperini M, Gloe J, Goldy J, Gore BB, Graybuck L, Greisman N, Haeseleer F, Halterman C, Haradon Z, Hastings SD, Helback O, Ho W, Hockemeyer D, Huang C, Huff S, Hunker A, Johansen N, Jones D, Juneau Z, Kalmbach B, Kannan M, Khem S, Kussick E, Kutsal R, Larsen R, Lee C, Lee AY, Leibly M, Lenz GH, Li S, Liang E, Lusk N, Madigan Z, Malloy J, Malone J, McCue R, Melchor J, Mollenkopf T, Moosman S, Morin E, Newman D, Ng L, Ngo K, Omstead V, Otto S, Oyama A, Pena N, Pham T, Phillips E, Pom CA, Potekhina L, Ransford S, Ray PL, Rette D, Reynoldson C, Rimorin C, Rocha D, Ruiz A, Sanchez REA, Sawyer L, Sedeno-Cortes A, Sevigny JP, Shapovalova N, Shepard N, Shulga L, Sigler AR, Siverts L, Soliman S, Somasundaram S, Staats B, Stewart K, Szelenyi E, Tieu M, Trader C, Tran A, van Velthoven CTJ, Walker M, Wang Y, Weed N, Wirthlin M, Wood T, Wynalda B, Yao Z, Zhou T, Ariza J, Dee N, Reding M, Ronellenfitch K, Mufti S, Sunkin SM, Smith KA, Esposito L, Waters J, Thyagarajan B, Yao S, Lein ES, Zeng H, Levi BP, Ngai J, Ting JT, Tasic B. Cell. 2025 May 16:S0092-8674(25)00513-6. doi: 10.1016/j.cell.2025.05.002. PubMed 40403729.
Backbone
  Vector backbone: pAAV2
  Vector type: AAV
Growth in bacteria
  Bacterial resistance: Ampicillin, 100 μg/mL
  Growth temperature: 37°C
  Growth strain: NEB Stable
  Copy number: High Copy
Gene/Insert
  Gene/Insert name: SYFP2
  Species: Synthetic
  Promoter: minBG
  Cloning method: Gibson Cloning
Terms and licenses: Academic/Nonprofit Terms; Industry Terms: Not Available to Industry
How to cite: AiP1604 - pAAV-AiE2271m-minBG-SYFP2-WPRE3-BGHpA was a gift from Allen Institute for Brain Science & Bosiljka Tasic (Addgene plasmid # 230537 ; http://n2t.net/addgene:230537 ; RRID:Addgene_230537)
