[The description below was written by a language model from this plasmid's Addgene catalogue record and pLannotate feature annotations shown in this document.]
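Description:
AiP1604 - pAAV-AiE2271m-minBG-SYFP2-WPRE3-BGHpA is an adeno-associated virus transfer plasmid built on a pAAV2 backbone, about 5 kb in total, intended for packaging a reporter genome into recombinant AAV for delivery to brain tissue. In bacteria it is maintained as a high-copy plasmid through a ColE1/pUC-type origin and selected with ampicillin via the β-lactamase gene and its native promoter. An f1 phage origin and small remnants of pBR322 bom and rop sequences are also present in the backbone. The expression cassette lies between AAV2 inverted terminal repeats, which supply the cis signals for genome replication and encapsidation. The annotation finds a complete ITR on the right side but only short fragments on the left, which may simply reflect how hard these repeats are to sequence and annotate.

The payload places the enhancer AiE2271m upstream of a minimal beta-globin promoter (minBG). Neither element is annotated in the feature table, though they presumably occupy the unannotated stretch between the left ITR and the reporter. A minimal promoter has little activity by itself, so transcription depends on the enhancer, and expression is thereby restricted to the cell populations in which that enhancer is active. The reporter is SYFP2, a rapidly maturing monomeric yellow fluorescent protein derived from Aequorea victoria. It is followed by WPRE3, a shortened woodchuck hepatitis virus posttranscriptional element that boosts transcript stability and expression while saving packaging space (seen as two WPRE fragments), and by the bovine growth hormone polyadenylation signal. The construct belongs to a collection of enhancer AAVs for genetic access to cortical cell types and serves to label specific brain cell populations. The record does not state which population AiE2271m targets.
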