Features (pLannotate 1.2.2; 14 found; start..end, strand, type, name):
     12..39      +  repeat_region  AAV2 ITR (fragment): inverted terminal repeat of adeno-associated virus serotype 2 inverted
     68..95      +  repeat_region  AAV2 ITR (fragment): inverted terminal repeat of adeno-associated virus serotype 2 inverted
   1026..1742    +  CDS            SYFP2: SYFP2 is a basic (constitutively fluorescent) yellow fluorescent protein published in 2006, derived from Aequorea victoria. It is reported to be a very rapidly-maturing monomer with moderate acid sensitivity.
   1782..1939    +  misc_feature   WPRE (fragment): woodchuck hepatitis virus posttranscriptional regulatory element
   1945..2025    +  misc_feature   WPRE (fragment): woodchuck hepatitis virus posttranscriptional regulatory element
   2042..2153    +  polyA_signal   bGH poly(A) signal: bovine growth hormone polyadenylation signal
   2271..2411    +  repeat_region  AAV2 ITR: inverted terminal repeat of adeno-associated virus serotype 2 inverted
   2416..2467    -  misc_feature   bom (fragment): basis of mobility region from pBR322
   2486..2941    +  rep_origin     f1 ori (sequence partly withheld): f1 bacteriophage origin of replication; arrow indicates direction of (+) strand synthesis
   2942..2991    -  misc_feature   bom (fragment): basis of mobility region from pBR322
   3093..3128    -  CDS            rop (fragment): Rop protein, which maintains plasmids at low copy number; rop
   3223..3327    +  promoter       AmpR promoter: bla
   3328..4188    +  CDS            AmpR: β-lactamase; bla; confers resistance to ampicillin, carbenicillin, and related antibiotics
   4359..4947    +  rep_origin     ori: high-copy-number ColE1/pMB1/pBR322/pUC origin of replication
>Addgene plasmid #230537 | AiP1604 - pAAV-AiE2271m-minBG-SYFP2-WPRE3-BGHpA | addgene full sequence | sequence record 461938 | Addgene NGS Result
CCTGCAGGCAGCTGCGCGCTCGCTCGCTCACTGAGGCCGCCCGGGCGTCGGGCGACCTTTGGTCGCCCGG
CCTCAGTGAGCGAGCGAGCGCGCAGAGAGGGAGTGGCCAACTCCATCACTAGGGGTTCCTGCGGCCGCAC
GCGTTGTAAGAGTAATAATCGCCGGCGAACTGCTATTTCTCAGAGGAAGATAAGTCTGGCTGTAAGGAAA
TGTGACTTAAACATAAGGCTGGTCTGATTCCTGCCCCACATCCCTCACCAAATCTCTTTGGAGGGAAAGA
GCCCTTAAGTCTGTTTTTCCAGTTTGTTGAGTTTGAAGTGGGCTCAGAGATGTGTGCTTAGGCTATACAA
ATCAGCATTATTCTGGCCTTTGTTGTAGACACAGCAAGGACTGATGGATGGCTATTTCTGGAAGAGAGGA
GGGGGTTACTCAGGAGGCGTTAACTCAAAAGAACAGGCCAGCCTTTCTTGTGGGGAGGGGAGCTACACTG
TTCCACCTCAATGCTTTATTGAGAACCCCTGATACTAAGCAACCGGGGCACGGCCTTAAGAAGCCAATGG
GCAAATCCTCTGGCAGAGGTTGAAGGGAAAGAGGCAAGGTCCATGTAGGCGGGGGTGGGGGTAGGGGTTT
AGATGGAGCCATTTAAAAGGAAACAGAAAGACAGCAAGAGTGACAAGCAATGGCAGGATCTGGTTTCAGC
TGGCCTTGCCAAGTAAACCCTGGGAAGCCCTGTGGAGAAAGGACTCTGTTTAAGTTCTCTAAAGTGTTTG
TGGTGCTCTGGCCAATCACATTCCTAGGCTGTTTCTATGGGGCTTACCGAAGGACAGAATAGTGTCATGA
TGGCCCCCTCCCTTCCCATTCTGTACCCTTTTCTCAGCCTCATGAAATAAGTCTCTGGCTTCAGTAGAGC
TGTGTAAACGCCGGCGGAGCTCGGGCTGGGCATAAAAGTCAGGGCAGAGCCATCTATTGCTTACATTTGC
TTCTGGGATCCAGATCTTTCGAAGCTAGCGCTACCGGTCGCCACCATGGTGAGCAAGGGCGAGGAGCTGT
TCACCGGGGTGGTGCCCATCCTGGTCGAGCTGGACGGCGACGTAAACGGCCACAAGTTCAGCGTGTCCGG
CGAGGGCGAGGGCGATGCCACCTACGGCAAGCTGACCCTGAAGCTGATCTGCACCACCGGCAAGCTGCCC
GTGCCCTGGCCCACCCTCGTGACCACCCTGGGCTACGGCGTGCAGTGCTTCGCCCGCTACCCCGACCACA
TGAAGCAGCACGACTTCTTCAAGTCCGCCATGCCCGAAGGCTACGTCCAGGAGCGCACCATCTTCTTCAA
GGACGACGGCAACTACAAGACCCGCGCCGAGGTGAAGTTCGAGGGCGACACCCTGGTGAACCGCATCGAG
CTGAAGGGCATCGACTTCAAGGAGGACGGCAACATCCTGGGGCACAAGCTGGAGTACAACTACAACAGCC
ACAACGTCTATATCACCGCCGACAAGCAGAAGAACGGCATCAAGGCCAACTTCAAGATCCGCCACAACAT
CGAGGACGGCGGCGTGCAGCTCGCCGACCACTACCAGCAGAACACCCCCATCGGCGACGGCCCCGTGCTG
CTGCCCGACAACCACTACCTGAGCTACCAGTCCAAGCTGAGCAAAGACCCCAACGAGAAGCGCGATCACA
TGGTCCTGCTGGAGTTCGTGACCGCCGCCGGGATCACTCTCGGCATGGACGAGCTGTACAAGTAAGTCGA
CGGCGCGCCGCGGCCGCGAATTCGATATCATAATCAACCTCTGGATTACAAAATTTGTGAAAGATTGACT
GGTATTCTTAACTATGTTGCTCCTTTTACGCTATGTGGATACGCTGCTTTAATGCCTTTGTATCATGCTA
TTGCTTCCCGTATGGCTTTCATTTTCTCCTCCTTGTATAAATCCTGGTTAGTTCTTGCCACGGCGGAACT
CATCGCCGCCTGCCTTGCCCGCTGCTGGACAGGGGCTCGGCTGTTGGGCACTGACAATTCCGTGGCTCGA
GAGATCTTCGACTGTGCCTTCTAGTTGCCAGCCATCTGTTGTTTGCCCCTCCCCCGTGCCTTCCTTGACC
CTGGAAGGTGCCACTCCCACTGTCCTTTCCTAATAAAATGAGGAAATTGCATCGCATTGTCTGAGTAGGT
GTCATTCTATTCTGGGGGGTGGGGTGGGGCAGGACAGCAAGGGGGAGGATTGGGAAGACAATAGCAGGCA
TGAGATCTCACGTGCGGACCGAGCGGCCGCAGGAACCCCTAGTGATGGAGTTGGCCACTCCCTCTCTGCG
CGCTCGCTCGCTCACTGAGGCCGGGCGACCAAAGGTCGCCCGACGCCCGGGCTTTGCCCGGGCGGCCTCA
GTGAGCGAGCGAGCGCGCAGCTGCCTGCAGGGGCGCCTGATGCGGTATTTTCTCCTTACGCATCTGTGCG
GTATTTCACACCGCATA
[95 nt withheld, positions 2468-2562]
T
[46 nt withheld, positions 2564-2609]
C
[141 nt withheld, positions 2611-2751]
CCTTTGACGTTGGAGTCCACGTTCTTT
[37 nt withheld, positions 2779-2815]
ACTCTATCTCGGGCTATTCTTTTGATTTATAAGGGATTTTGCCGATTTCGGTCTATTGGTTAAAAAATGA
GCTGATTTAACAAAAATTTAACGCGAATTTTAACAAAATATTAACGTTTACAATTTTATGGTGCACTCTC
AGTACAATCTGCTCTGATGCCGCATAGTTAAGCCAGCCCCGACACCCGCCAACACCCGCTGACGCGCCCT
GACGGGCTTGTCTGCTCCCGGCATCCGCTTACAGACAAGCTGTGACCGTCTCCGGGAGCTGCATGTGTCA
GAGGTTTTCACCGTCATCACCGAAACGCGCGAGACGAAAGGGCCTCGTGATACGCCTATTTTTATAGGTT
AATGTCATGATAATAATGGTTTCTTAGACGTCAGGTGGCACTTTTCGGGGAAATGTGCGCGGAACCCCTA
TTTGTTTATTTTTCTAAATACATTCAAATATGTATCCGCTCATGAGACAATAACCCTGATAAATGCTTCA
ATAATATTGAAAAAGGAAGAGTATGAGTATTCAACATTTCCGTGTCGCCCTTATTCCCTTTTTTGCGGCA
TTTTGCCTTCCTGTTTTTGCTCACCCAGAAACGCTGGTGAAAGTAAAAGATGCTGAAGATCAGTTGGGTG
CACGAGTGGGTTACATCGAACTGGATCTCAACAGCGGTAAGATCCTTGAGAGTTTTCGCCCCGAAGAACG
TTTTCCAATGATGAGCACTTTTAAAGTTCTGCTATGTGGCGCGGTATTATCCCGTATTGACGCCGGGCAA
GAGCAACTCGGTCGCCGCATACACTATTCTCAGAATGACTTGGTTGAGTACTCACCAGTCACAGAAAAGC
ATCTTACGGATGGCATGACAGTAAGAGAATTATGCAGTGCTGCCATAACCATGAGTGATAACACTGCGGC
CAACTTACTTCTGACAACGATCGGAGGACCGAAGGAGCTAACCGCTTTTTTGCACAACATGGGGGATCAT
GTAACTCGCCTTGATCGTTGGGAACCGGAGCTGAATGAAGCCATACCAAACGACGAGCGTGACACCACGA
TGCCTGTAGCAATGGCAACAACGTTGCGCAAACTATTAACTGGCGAACTACTTACTCTAGCTTCCCGGCA
ACAATTAATAGACTGGATGGAGGCGGATAAAGTTGCAGGACCACTTCTGCGCTCGGCCCTTCCGGCTGGC
TGGTTTATTGCTGATAAATCTGGAGCCGGTGAGCGTGGGTCTCGCGGTATCATTGCAGCACTGGGGCCAG
ATGGTAAGCCCTCCCGTATCGTAGTTATCTACACGACGGGGAGTCAGGCAACTATGGATGAACGAAATAG
ACAGATCGCTGAGATAGGTGCCTCACTGATTAAGCATTGGTAACTGTCAGACCAAGTTTACTCATATATA
CTTTAGATTGATTTAAAACTTCATTTTTAATTTAAAAGGATCTAGGTGAAGATCCTTTTTGATAATCTCA
TGACCAAAATCCCTTAACGTGAGTTTTCGTTCCACTGAGCGTCAGACCCCGTAGAAAAGATCAAAGGATC
TTCTTGAGATCCTTTTTTTCTGCGCGTAATCTGCTGCTTGCAAACAAAAAAACCACCGCTACCAGCGGTG
GTTTGTTTGCCGGATCAAGAGCTACCAACTCTTTTTCCGAAGGTAACTGGCTTCAGCAGAGCGCAGATAC
CAAATACTGTTCTTCTAGTGTAGCCGTAGTTAGGCCACCACTTCAAGAACTCTGTAGCACCGCCTACATA
CCTCGCTCTGCTAATCCTGTTACCAGTGGCTGCTGCCAGTGGCGATAAGTCGTGTCTTACCGGGTTGGAC
TCAAGACGATAGTTACCGGATAAGGCGCAGCGGTCGGGCTGAACGGGGGGTTCGTGCACACAGCCCAGCT
TGGAGCGAACGACCTACACCGAACTGAGATACCTACAGCGTGAGCTATGAGAAAGCGCCACGCTTCCCGA
AGGGAGAAAGGCGGACAGGTATCCGGTAAGCGGCAGGGTCGGAACAGGAGAGCGCACGAGGGAGCTTCCA
GGGGGAAACGCCTGGTATCTTTATAGTCCTGTCGGGTTTCGCCACCTCTGACTTGAGCGTCGATTTTTGT
GATGCTCGTCAGGGGGGCGGAGCCTATGGAAAAACGCCAGCAACGCGGCCTTTTTACGGTTCCTGGCCTT
TTGCTGGCCTTTTGCTCACATGT
